Addgene plasmid #113170: pCS Omomyc-Mer
Purpose: Expression of Omomer (tamoxifen inducible Omomyc) in mammalian cells
Depositing lab: Sergio Nasi.
Backbone
  Vector backbone: pCS+
  Backbone manufacturer: David Turner
  Vector type: Mammalian Expression
Growth in bacteria
  Bacterial resistance: Ampicillin, 100 μg/mL
  Growth temperature: 37°C
  Growth strain: DH5alpha
  Copy number: High Copy
Gene/Insert
  Gene/Insert name: Omomer: a fusion contruct of Omomyc and MER (a mutant estrogen receptor, reponsive to tamoxifen)
  Species: H. sapiens (human)
  Mutation: E57T, E64I, R70Q, R71N
  Entrez Gene: MYC (a.k.a. MRTL, MYCC, bHLHe39, c-Myc)
  Cloning method: Restriction Enzyme; 5′ cloning site unknown (unknown if destroyed); 3′ cloning site unknown (unknown if destroyed)
  Sequencing primers: 5′ unknown
Terms and licenses: Academic/Nonprofit Terms; Industry Terms: Not Available to Industry
How to cite: pCS Omomyc-Mer was a gift from Sergio Nasi (Addgene plasmid # 113170 ; http://n2t.net/addgene:113170 ; RRID:Addgene_113170)
