[The description below was written by a language model from this plasmid's Addgene catalogue record.]
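Description:
pCS Omomyc-Mer is a mammalian expression plasmid built on the pCS+ backbone. It is maintained in E. coli as a high-copy plasmid under ampicillin selection. The record gives no feature table and does not name the promoter, polyadenylation signal, origin of replication or any mammalian selection marker. The restriction sites used to insert the coding sequence are also listed as unknown, so the details of the expression cassette cannot be stated from the available information.

The payload is "Omomer", a fusion of Omomyc to MER, a mutant estrogen receptor domain that responds to tamoxifen. Omomyc derives from human MYC and carries four substitutions (E57T, E64I, R70Q, R71N). From general knowledge, these lie in the leucine zipper of the Myc bHLH-Zip dimerization region and change its dimerization specificity, so that the protein acts as a dominant-negative inhibitor of Myc function. Fusing a protein to a mutant estrogen receptor ligand-binding domain is a standard way to place its activity under post-translational control. The fusion is made constitutively but stays inactive until tamoxifen (or its active metabolite) binds the receptor moiety and releases the protein to act.

According to the stated purpose, the construct is used to express tamoxifen-inducible Omomyc in mammalian cells, which allows Myc inhibition to be switched on at a chosen time. The record does not mention epitope tags or reporters, and it does not specify the order of the two fusion partners beyond what the name implies.
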