>Addgene plasmid #113170 | pCS Omomyc-Mer | addgene partial sequence | sequence record 217954 | Addgene Partial NGS Result
CGCCATTCTGCCTGGGGACGTCGGAGCAAGCTTGATTTAGGTGACACTATAGACTTGTTCTTTTTGCAGG
ATCTGCCGCCACCATGGGGATCCCATCGATGTCGACCGAGGAGAATGTCAAGAGGCGAACACACAACGTC
TTGGAGCGCCAGAGGAGGAACGAGCTAAAACGGAGCTTTTTTGCCCTGCGTGACCAGATCCCGGAGTTGG
AAAACAATGAAAAGGCCCCCAAGGTAGTTATCCTTAAAAAAGCCACAGCATACATCCTGTCCGTCCAAGC
AGAGACGCAAAAGCTCATTTCTGAAATCGACTTGTTGCGGAAACAAAACGAACAGTTGAAACACAAACTT
GAACAGCTACGGAACTCTTGTGCGTACAGGGATCCACGAAATGAAATGGGTGCTTCAGGAGACATGAGGG
CTGCCAACCTTTGGCCAAGCCCTCTTGTGATTAAGCACACTAAGAAGAATAGCCCTGCCTTGTCCTTGAC
AGCTGACCAGATGGTCAGTGCCTTGTTGGATGCTGAACCGCCCATGATCTATTCTGAATATGATCCTTCT
AGACCCTTCAGTGAAGCCTCAATGATGGGCTTATTGACCAACCTAGCAGATAGGGAGCTGGTTCATATGA
TCAACTGGGCAAAGAGAGTGCCAGGCTTTGGGGACTTGAATCTCCATGATCAGGTCCACCTTCTCGAGTG
TGCCTGGCTGGAGATTCTGATGATTGGTCTCGTCTGGCGCTCCATGGAACACCCGGGGAAGCTCCTGTTT
GCTCCTAACTTGCTCCTGGACAGGAATCAAGGTAAATGTGTGGAAGGCATGGTGGAGATCTTTGACATGT
TGCTTGCTACGTCAAGTCGGTTCCGCATGATGAACCTGCAGGGTGAAGAGTTTGTGTGCCTCAAATCCAT
CATTTTGCTTAATTCCGGAGTGTACACGTTTCTGTCCAGCACCTTGAAGTCTCTGGAAGAGAAGGACCAC
ATCCACCGTGTCCTGGACAAGATCACAGACACTTTGATCCACCTGATGGCCAAAGCTGGCCTGACTCTGC
AGCAGCAGCATCGCCGCCTAGCTCAGCTCCTTCTCATTCTTTCCCATATCCGGCATATGAGTAACAAACG
CATGGAGCATCTCTACAACATGAAATGCAAGAACGTGGTACCCCTCTATGACCTGCTCCTGGAGATGTTG
GATGCCCACCGCCTTCATGCCCCAGCCAGTCGCATGGGAGTGCCCCCAGAGGAGCCCAGCCAGACCCAGC
TGGCCACCACCAGCTCCACTTCAGCACATTCCTTACAAACCTACTACATACCCCCGGAAGCAGAGGGCTT
CCCCAACACGATCTGAGAGCTCCTACTAGTGAATTCAAGGCCTCTCGAGCCTCTAGAACTATAGTGAGTC
GTATTACGTAGATCCAGACATGATAAGATACATTGATGAGTTTGGACAAACCACAACTAGAATGCAGTGA
AAAAAATGCTTTATTTGTGAAATTTGTGATGCTATTGCTTTATTTGTAACCATTATAAGCTGCAATAAAC
AAGTTAACAACAACAATTGCATTCATTTTATGTTTCAGGTTCAGGGGGAGGTGTGGGAGGTTTTTTAATT
CGCGGCCGCGGCGCCAATGCATTGGGCCCGGTACCCAGCTTTTGTTCCCTTTAGTGAGGGTTAATTGCGC
GCTTGGCGTAATCATGGTCATAGCTGTTTCCTGTGTGAAATTGTTATCCGCTCACAATTCCACACAACAT
ACGAGCCGGGAGCATAAAGTGTAAAGCCTGGGGTGCCTAATGAGTGAGCTAACTCACATTAATTGCGTTG
CGCTCACTGCCCGCTTTCCAGTCGGGAAACCTGTCGTGCCAGCTGCATTAATGAATCGGCCAACGCGCGG
GGAGAGGCGGTTTGCGTATTGGGCGCTCTTCCGCTTCCTCGCTCACTGACTCGCTGCGCTCGGTCGTTCG
GCTGCGGCGAGCGGTATCAGCTCACTCAAAGGCGGTAATACGGTTATCCACAGAATCAGGGGATAACGCA
GGAAAGAACATGTGAGCAAAAGGCCAGCAAAAGGCCAGGAACCGTAAAAAGGCCGCGTTGCTGGCGTTTT
TCCATAGGCTCCGCCCCCCTGACGAGCATCACAAAAATCGACGCTCAAGTCAGAGGTGGCGAAACCCGAC
AGGACTATAAAGATACCAGGCGTTTCCCCCTGGAAGCTCCCTCGTGCGCTCTCCTGTTCCGACCCTGCCG
CTTACCGGATACCTGTCCGCCTTTCTCCCTTCGGGAAGCGTGGCGCTTTCTCATAGCTCACGCTGTAGGT
ATCTCAGTTCGGTGTAGGTCGTTCGCTCCAAGCTGGGCTGTGTGCACGAACCCCCCGTTCAGCCCGACCG
CTGCGCCTTATCCGGTAACTATCGTCTTGAGTCCAACCCGGTAAGACACGACTTATCGCCACTGGCAGCA
GCCACTGGTAACAGGATTAGCAGAGCGAGGTATGTAGGCGGTGCTACAGAGTTCTTGAAGTGGTGGCCTA
ACTACGGCTACACTAGAAGAACAGTATTTGGTATCTGCGCTCTGCTGAAGCCAGTTACCTTCGGAAAAAG
AGTTGGTAGCTCTTGATCCGGCAAACAAACCACCGCTGGTAGCGGTGGTTTTTTTGTTTGCAAGCAGCAG
ATTACGCGCAGAAAAAAAGGATCTCAAGAAGATCCTTTGATCTTTTCTACGGGGTCTGACGCTCAGTGGA
ACGAAAACTCACGTTAAGGGATTTTGGTCATGAGATTATCAAAAAGGATCTTCACCTAGATCCTTTTAAA
TTAAAAATGAAGTTTTAAATCAATCTAAAGTATATATGAGTAAACTTGGTCTGACAGTTACCAATGCTTA
ATCAGTGAGGCACCTATCTCAGCGATCTGTCTATTTCGTTCATCCATAGTTGCCTGACTCCCCGTCGTGT
AGATAACTACGATACGGGAGGGCTTACCATCTGGCCCCAGTGCTGCAATGATACCGCGAGACCCACGCTC
ACCGGCTCCAGATTTATCAGCAATAAACCAGCCAGCCGGAAGGGCCGAGCGCAGAAGTGGTCCTGCAACT
TTATCCGCCTCCATCCAGTCTATTAATTGTTGCCGGGAAGCTAGAGTAAGTAGTTCGCCAGTTAATAGTT
TGCGCAACGTTGTTGCCATTGCTACAGGCATCGTGGTGTCACGCTCGTCGTTTGGTATGGCTTCATTCAG
CTCCGGTTCCCAACGATCAAGGCGAGTTACATGATCCCCCATGTTGTGCAAAAAAGCGGTTAGCTCCTTC
GGTCCTCCGATCGTTGTCAGAAGTAAGTTGGCCGCAGTGTTATCACTCATGGTTATGGCAGCACTGCATA
ATTCTCTTACTGTCATGCCATCCGTAAGATGCTTTTCTGTGACTGGTGAGTACTCAACCAAGTCATTCTG
AGAATAGTGTATGCGGCGACCGAGTTGCTCTTGCCCGGCGTCAATACGGGATAATACCGCGCCACATAGC
AGAACTTTAAAAGTGCTCATCATTGGAAAACGTTCTTCGGGGCGAAAACTCTCAAGGATCTTACCGCTGT
TGAGATCCAGTTCGATGTAACCCACTCGTGCACCCAACTGATCTTCAGCATCTTTTACTTTCACCAGCGT
TTCTGGGTGAGCAAAAACAGGAAGGCAAAATGCCGCAAAAAAGGGAATAAGGGCGACACGGAAATGTTGA
ATACTCATACTCTTCCTTTTTCAATATTATTGAAGCATTTATCAGGGTTATTGTCTCATGAGCGGATACA
TATTTGAATGTATTTAGAAAAATAAACAAATAGGGGTTCCGCGCACATTTCCCCGAAAAGTGCCACCTAA
ATTGTAAGCGTTAATATTTTGTTAAAATTCGCGTTAAATTTTTGTTAAATCAGCTCATTTTTTAACCAAT
AGGCCGAAATCGGCAAAATCCCTTATAAATCAAAAGAATAGACCGAGATAGGGT
[37 nt withheld, positions 3975-4011]
AAAGAACGTGGACTCCAACGTCAAAGG
[49 nt withheld, positions 4039-4087]
T
[91 nt withheld, positions 4089-4179]
G
[124 nt withheld, positions 4181-4304]
CCCATTCGCCATTCAGGCTGCGCAACTGTTGGGAAGGGCGATCGGTGCGGGCCTCT
